>Addgene plasmid #12362 | pBD-0050 | addgene partial sequence | sequence record 36621 | T7 5'-TAATACGACTCACTATAGGG-3'
TGGAATTCCCNCTGAATATTTTGTTTACTTTAAGAAGGAGATATACCATGGGCAGCAGCCATCATCATCA
TCATCACAGCAGCGGCCTGGTGCCGCGCGGCAGCCATATGGCCTCTGGAGCCGATTCAAAAGGTGATGAT
TTATCAACAGCCATTCTCAAACAGAAGAACCGACCCAATCGGTTAATTGTTGATGAAGCCATCAATGAAG
ATAACAGCGTGGTGTCCTTGTCCCAGCCCAAGATGGATGAACTGCAGTTGTTCCGAGGTGACACGGTGTT
GCTAAAAGGAAAGAAAAGACGGGAAGCTGTATGCATTGTTCTTTCTGATGACACGTGTTCTGATGAGAAG
ATTCGAATGAATAGAGTTGTTCGGAATAACCTCCGAGTTCGCCTAGGAGATGTCATCAGCATCCAGCCAT
GCCCTGATGTAAAGTATGGCAAACGTATCCACGTTCTACCCATCGATGACACAGTGGAAGGCATCACTGG
CAATCTCTTTGAGGTATACCTTAAGCCGTACTTCCTGGAAGCTTATCGGCCCATCCGTAAAGGAGATATT
TTTCTTGTCCGGGGTGGGATGCGTGCTGTGGAGTTCAAAGTTGTAGAGACAGATCCCAGCCCTTACTGTA
TTGTTGCTCCAGACACAGTGATCCACTGTGAGGGGGAGCCAATCAAACGAGAGGATGAGGAGGAATCCTT
GAATGAAGTAGGCTATGATGACGTCGGTGGTTGCAGGAAGCAGCTAGCTCAGATAAAGGAGATGGTGGAG
CTGCCACTGAGACATCCTGCGCTCTTCAAGGCGATTGGTGTAAAGCCTCCTCGGGGAATCTTGTTGTATG
GGCCTCCTGGGACAGGGAAGACCCTGATTGCTCGAGCTGTGGCAAATGAAACTGGAGCCTTCTTCTTTCT
GATCAATGGTCCTGAAATCATGAGCAATTGGCTGGTGAGTCTGAAAGCAACCTTCTNTAGCTAGACAAAG
CGT
