>Addgene plasmid #12362 | pBD-0050 | addgene partial sequence | sequence record 38784 | pBRrevBam 5'-GGTGATGTCGGCGATATAGG-3'
GCCGGCCACGATGCGTCCGGCGTAGAGGATCGAGATCTCGATCCCGCGAAATTAATACGACTCACTATAG
GGGAATTGTGAGCGGATAACAATTCCCCTCTAGAAATAATTTTGTTTAACTTTAAGAAGGAGATATACCA
TGGGCAGCAGCCATCATCATCATCATCACAGCAGCGGCCTGGTGCCGCGCGGCAGCCATATGGCCTCTGG
AGCCGATTCAAAAGGTGATGATTTATCAACAGCCATTCTCAAACAGAAGAACCGACCCAATCGGTTAATT
GTTGATGAAGCCATCAATGAAGATAACAGCGTGGTGTCCTTGTCCCAGCCCAAGATGGATGAACTGCAGT
TGTTCCGAGGTGACACGGTGTTGCTAAAAGGAAAGAAAAGACGGGAAGCTGTATGCATTGTTCTTTCTGA
TGACACGTGTTCTGATGAGAAGATTCGAATGAATAGAGTTGTTCGGAATAACCTCCGAGTTCGCCTAGGA
GATGTCATCAGCATCCAGCCATGCCCTGATGTAAAGTATGGCAAACGTATCCACGTTCTACCCATCGATG
ACACAGTGGAAGGCATCACTGGCAATCTCTTTGAGGTATACCTTAAGCCGTACTTCCTGGAAGCTTATCG
GCCCATCCGTAAAGGAGATATTTTTCTTGTCCGGGGTGGGATGCGTGCTGTGGAGTTCAAAGTTGTAGAG
ACAGATCCCAGCCCTTACTGTATTGTTGCTCCAGACACAGTGATCCACTGTGAGGGGGAGCCAATCAAAC
GAGAGGATGAGGAGGAATCCTTGAATGAAGTAGGCTATGATGACGTCGG
