>Addgene plasmid #12362 | pBD-0050 | addgene partial sequence | sequence record 39654 | mVCP-F 5'-CATCAGCACTTCGGGAAACT-3'
ATGTCAAACGTGAGCTTCAGGAGTTGGTTCAGTACCCCGTGGAACATCCAGACAAATTCCTCAAATTTGG
CATGACTCCCTCCAAAGGTGTTCTTTTCTATGGACCTCCTGGCTGTGGGAAAACCTTACTGGCTAAAGCC
ATTGCTAATGAATGCCAGGCCAACTTCATCTCCATCAAGGGTCCTGAGCTGCTTACCATGTGGTTTGGGG
AATCTGAGGCCAATGTCCGGGAAATTTTTGACAAGGCACGGCAAGCTGCCCCCTGTGTACTCTTCTTTGA
TGAGTTAGATTCAATTGCCAAGGCTGCTGGTGGTAATATTGGAGATGGTGGTGGAGCTGCTGACCGAGTC
ATCAATCAGATCTTGACAGAAATGGATGGCATGTCTACAAAAAAGAATGTGTTTATCATTGGAGCTACCA
ACAGGCCTGACATCATTGATCCTGCTATCCTAAGACCTGGCCGTCTAGATCAGCTCATTTATATCCCACT
TCCTGATGAGAAGTCCCGTGTTGCCATCCTAAAAGCCAATCTGCGAAAGTCCCCAGTTGCCAAGGATGTG
GATTTGGAGTTCCTGGCTAAGATGACTAATGGCTTTTCTGGAGCTGA
