[The description below was written by a language model from this plasmid's Addgene catalogue record.]
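Description:
pBD-0050 is a bacterial expression plasmid built on the pET-28a backbone (about 5.4 kb without insert) that carries a roughly 2.4 kb insert encoding mouse VCP, also known as p97, with the point mutation R586A. The coding sequence was placed between the NdeI and BamHI sites of the vector, although the record does not say whether these sites survived cloning. This positioning puts the protein in frame with the backbone-encoded N-terminal His6 tag, which allows purification by immobilised metal affinity chromatography. The plasmid is selected with kanamycin, is listed as high copy, and is propagated in a standard cloning strain (DH5alpha). No feature table is provided, so the regulatory elements are not individually annotated. The pET-28a series generally drives expression from a T7 promoter under lac operator control, which requires a host supplying T7 RNA polymerase for protein production. The use of a T7 primer for 5′ sequencing is consistent with that arrangement.

VCP/p97 is a hexameric AAA+ ATPase involved in extracting ubiquitinated substrates, including during endoplasmic-reticulum-associated degradation (ERAD). The associated publication concerns central pore residues of p97/VCP and their contribution to the activity required for ERAD, so the R586A substitution is presumably one of a set of alanine mutants made to test individual residues, though the record does not describe this residue's specific role. The construct is suited to producing recombinant His-tagged mutant protein in E. coli for biochemical or structural comparison with the wild type. Part of the plasmid is noted as deriving from an earlier plasmid made in another laboratory.
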