Addgene plasmid #12362: pBD-0050
Depositing lab: Axel Brunger. Depositing organization: Stanford University. Publication: Central pore residues mediate the p97/VCP activity required for ERAD. DeLaBarre B, Christianson JC, Kopito RR, Brunger AT. Mol Cell. 2006 May 19. 22(4):451-62. 10.1016/j.molcel.2006.03.036 PubMed 16713576.
Backbone
  Vector backbone: pET-28a
  Backbone size w/o insert (bp): 5400
  Vector type: Bacterial Expression
Growth in bacteria
  Bacterial resistance: Kanamycin, 50 μg/mL
  Growth temperature: 37°C
  Growth strain: DH5alpha
  Copy number: High Copy
Gene/Insert
  Gene/Insert name: VCP R586A (alt name: p97)
  Species: M. musculus (mouse)
  Insert size (bp): 2400
  Mutation: R586A
  Entrez Gene: Vcp
  Tag / fusion protein: His6 (N terminal on backbone)
  Cloning method: Restriction Enzyme; 5′ cloning site NdeI (unknown if destroyed); 3′ cloning site BamH1 (unknown if destroyed)
  Sequencing primers: 5′ T7
Resource information
  A portion of this plasmid was derived from a plasmid made by: Graham Warren at Yale, circa 2000
Terms and licenses: Academic/Nonprofit Terms; Industry Terms: Not Available to Industry
How to cite: pBD-0050 was a gift from Axel Brunger (Addgene plasmid # 12362 ; http://n2t.net/addgene:12362 ; RRID:Addgene_12362)
